Addgene plasmid #145577: pGBW-m4046799
Purpose: Bacterial Expression plasmid for SARS-CoV-2 RNA-dependent RNA polymerase
Depositing lab: Ginkgo Bioworks & Benjie Chen. Depositing organization: Ginkgo Bioworks.
Backbone
  Vector backbone: ori-013 - marker | cmR
  Backbone size w/o insert (bp): 1462
  Vector type: Bacterial Expression
Growth in bacteria
  Bacterial resistance: Chloramphenicol, 25 μg/mL
  Growth temperature: 30°C
  Growth strain: DH5alpha
  Copy number: High Copy
Gene/Insert
  Gene/Insert name: SARS-CoV-2 RNA-dependent RNA polymerase
  Species: Escherichia coli str. K-12 substr. MG1655; Severe acute respiratory syndrome coronavirus 2
  Insert size (bp): 2789
  Mutation: wt
  Entrez Gene: ORF1ab (a.k.a. GU280_gp01)
  Promoter: Promoter | pT7 ; Operator | lacO ; RBS | T7_rbs ; Start Codon | ATG
  Tag / fusion protein: Cleavable TEV;6xHIS (C terminal on backbone)
  Cloning method: Unknown
Resource information
  A portion of this plasmid was derived from a plasmid made by: GinkgoBioworks
Depositor comments: NCBI Reference Sequence: YP_009725307.1
How to cite: pGBW-m4046799 was a gift from Ginkgo Bioworks & Benjie Chen (Addgene plasmid # 145577 ; http://n2t.net/addgene:145577 ; RRID:Addgene_145577)
