[The description below was written by a language model from this plasmid's Addgene catalogue record and pLannotate feature annotations shown in this document.]
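Description:
pGBW-m4046799 is a compact bacterial expression plasmid for producing the SARS-CoV-2 RNA-dependent RNA polymerase in E. coli. The minimal backbone of about 1.5 kb carries little beyond a high-copy ColE1/pUC-type origin of replication and a chloramphenicol acetyltransferase (cat) gene driven by its own promoter. A lambda t0 terminator lies downstream of the marker. The plasmid is therefore maintained under chloramphenicol selection and is recorded as high copy. The sequenced record is 4,526 nt.

The expression cassette follows a standard T7 layout. A T7 promoter is immediately followed by a lac operator, then the efficient ribosome binding site from phage T7 gene 10 and an ATG start codon. Transcription therefore depends on a host that supplies T7 RNA polymerase. It is held off by lac repressor until relieved by IPTG or lactose. No lacI gene is annotated on the plasmid, so repressor would presumably have to come from the host.

The roughly 2.8 kb wild-type insert is annotated as a fragment of the ORF1ab replicase polyprotein. The functional text attached to that automated annotation describes the 2'-O-methyltransferase. That text is generic to the polyprotein entry, and the catalogue fields identify the insert as the polymerase. According to the catalogue, the protein carries a C-terminal TEV-cleavable 6xHis tag supplied by the backbone, which would allow nickel-affinity purification followed by tag removal. The tag is not annotated separately in the feature table, and no terminator is annotated directly after the coding sequence. The construct is suited to recombinant production of the viral polymerase, though the record gives no purpose beyond bacterial expression.
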