Features (pLannotate 1.2.2; 8 found; start..end, strand, type, name):
     24..42      +  promoter       T7 promoter: promoter for bacteriophage T7 RNA polymerase
     43..67      +  protein_bind   lac operator: The lac repressor binds to the lac operator to inhibit transcription in E. coli. This inhibition can be relieved by adding lactose or isopropyl-β-D-thiogalactopyranoside (IPTG). lac repressor encoded by lacI
     82..104     +  RBS            RBS: efficient ribosome binding site from bacteriophage T7 gene 10 (Olins and Rangwala, 1989)
    115..2907    +  CDS            rep (fragment): R1AB_SARS2 - Experimental evidence at protein level: Swiss-Prot protein existence level 1. [2'-O-methyltransferase]: Methyltransferase that mediates mRNA cap 2'-O-ribose methylation to the 5'-cap structure of viral mRNAs. N7-methyl guanosine cap is a prerequisite for binding of nsp16. Therefore plays an essential role in viral mRNAs cap methylation which is essential to evade immune system. From Severe acute respiratory syndrome coronavirus 2 (2019-nCoV) (SARS-CoV-2).
   3064..3652    +  rep_origin     ori: high-copy-number ColE1/pMB1/pBR322/pUC origin of replication
   3660..3757    +  promoter       cat promoter: promoter of the E. coli cat gene encoding chloramphenicol acetyltransferase
   3758..4414    +  CDS            cat: CAT_ECOLX - Experimental evidence at protein level: Swiss-Prot protein existence level 1. This enzyme is an effector of chloramphenicol resistance in bacteria. From Escherichia coli. This protein is used as a marker in many commonly used cloning vectors, such as pACYC184.
   4488..4522    +  terminator     lambda t0 terminator: minimal transcription terminator from phage lambda (Scholtissek and Grosse, 1987)
>Addgene plasmid #145577 | pGBW-m4046799 | addgene full sequence | sequence record 292504 | Addgene NGS Result
CATCGATCTCGATCCCGCGAAATTAATACGACTCACTATAGGGGAATTGTGAGCGGATAACAATTCCCCT
CTAGAAATAATTTTGTTTAACTTTAAGAAGGAGACTCTTCTATGGCTGATGCACAATCGTTTTTAAACCG
GGTTTGCGGTGTAAGTGCAGCCCGTCTTACACCGTGCGGCACAGGCACTAGTACTGATGTCGTATACAGG
GCTTTTGACATCTACAATGATAAAGTAGCTGGTTTTGCTAAATTCCTAAAAACTAATTGTTGTCGCTTCC
AAGAAAAGGACGAAGATGACAATTTAATTGATTCTTACTTTGTAGTTAAGAGACACACTTTCTCTAACTA
CCAACATGAAGAAACAATTTATAATTTACTTAAGGATTGTCCAGCTGTTGCTAAACATGACTTCTTTAAG
TTTAGAATAGACGGTGACATGGTACCACATATATCACGTCAACGTCTTACTAAATACACAATGGCAGACC
TCGTCTATGCTTTAAGGCATTTTGATGAAGGTAATTGTGACACATTAAAAGAAATACTTGTCACATACAA
TTGTTGTGATGATGATTATTTCAATAAAAAGGACTGGTATGATTTTGTAGAAAACCCAGATATATTACGC
GTATACGCCAACTTAGGTGAACGTGTACGCCAAGCTTTGTTAAAAACAGTACAATTCTGTGATGCCATGC
GAAATGCTGGTATTGTTGGTGTACTGACATTAGATAATCAAGATCTCAATGGTAACTGGTATGATTTCGG
TGATTTCATACAAACCACGCCAGGTAGTGGAGTTCCTGTTGTAGATTCTTATTATTCATTGTTAATGCCT
ATATTAACCTTGACCAGGGCTTTAACTGCAGAGTCACATGTTGACACTGACTTAACAAAGCCTTACATTA
AGTGGGATTTGTTAAAATATGACTTCACGGAAGAGAGGTTAAAACTCTTTGACCGTTATTTTAAATATTG
GGATCAGACATACCACCCAAATTGTGTTAACTGTTTGGATGACAGATGCATTCTGCATTGTGCAAACTTT
AATGTTTTATTCTCTACAGTGTTCCCACCTACAAGTTTTGGACCACTAGTGAGAAAAATATTTGTTGATG
GTGTTCCATTTGTAGTTTCAACTGGATACCACTTCAGAGAGCTAGGTGTTGTACATAATCAGGATGTAAA
CTTACATAGCTCTAGACTTAGTTTTAAGGAATTACTTGTGTATGCTGCTGACCCTGCTATGCACGCTGCT
TCTGGTAATCTATTACTAGATAAACGCACTACGTGCTTTTCAGTAGCTGCACTTACTAACAATGTTGCTT
TTCAAACTGTCAAACCCGGTAATTTTAACAAAGACTTCTATGACTTTGCTGTGTCTAAGGGTTTCTTTAA
GGAAGGAAGTTCTGTTGAATTAAAACACTTCTTCTTTGCTCAGGATGGTAATGCTGCTATCAGCGATTAT
GACTACTATCGTTATAATCTACCAACAATGTGTGATATCAGACAACTACTATTTGTAGTTGAAGTTGTTG
ATAAGTACTTTGATTGTTACGATGGTGGCTGTATTAATGCTAACCAAGTCATCGTCAACAACCTAGACAA
ATCAGCTGGTTTTCCATTTAATAAATGGGGTAAGGCTAGACTTTATTATGATTCAATGAGTTATGAGGAT
CAAGATGCACTTTTCGCATATACAAAACGTAATGTCATCCCTACTATAACTCAAATGAATCTTAAGTATG
CCATTAGTGCAAAGAATAGAGCTCGCACCGTAGCTGGTGTCTCTATCTGTAGTACTATGACCAATAGACA
GTTTCATCAAAAATTATTGAAATCAATAGCCGCCACTAGAGGAGCTACTGTAGTAATTGGAACAAGCAAA
TTCTATGGTGGTTGGCACAACATGTTAAAAACTGTTTATAGTGATGTAGAAAACCCTCACCTTATGGGTT
GGGATTATCCTAAATGTGATAGAGCCATGCCTAACATGCTTAGAATTATGGCCTCACTTGTTCTTGCTCG
CAAACATACAACGTGTTGTAGCTTGTCACACCGTTTCTATAGATTAGCTAATGAGTGTGCTCAAGTATTG
AGTGAAATGGTCATGTGTGGCGGTTCACTATATGTTAAACCAGGTGGAACCTCATCAGGAGATGCCACAA
CTGCTTATGCTAATAGTGTTTTTAACATTTGTCAAGCTGTCACGGCCAATGTTAATGCACTTTTATCTAC
TGATGGTAACAAAATTGCCGATAAGTATGTCCGCAATTTACAACACAGACTTTATGAGTGTCTCTATAGA
AATAGAGATGTTGACACAGACTTTGTGAATGAGTTTTACGCATATTTGCGTAAACATTTCTCAATGATGA
TACTCTCTGACGATGCTGTTGTGTGTTTCAATAGCACTTATGCATCTCAAGGTCTAGTGGCTAGCATAAA
GAACTTTAAGTCAGTTCTTTATTATCAAAACAATGTTTTTATGTCTGAAGCAAAATGTTGGACTGAGACT
GACCTTACTAAAGGACCTCATGAATTTTGCTCTCAACATACAATGCTAGTTAAACAGGGTGATGATTATG
TGTACCTTCCTTACCCAGATCCATCAAGAATCCTAGGGGCCGGCTGTTTTGTAGATGATATCGTAAAAAC
AGATGGTACACTTATGATTGAACGGTTCGTGTCTTTAGCTATAGATGCTTACCCACTTACTAAACATCCT
AATCAGGAGTATGCTGATGTCTTTCATTTGTACTTACAATACATAAGAAAGCTACATGATGAGTTAACAG
GACACATGTTAGACATGTATTCTGTTATGCTTACTAATGATAACACTTCAAGGTATTGGGAACCTGAGTT
TTATGAGGCTATGTACACACCGCATACAGTCTTAGAGAACCTGTACTTTCAAAGCCACCATCATCACCAT
CATTAACCGGCTTATCGGTCAGTTTCACCTGATTTACGTAAAAACCCGCTTCGGCGGGTTTTTGCTTTTG
GAGGGGCAGAAAGATGAATGACTGTCCACGACGCTATACCCAAAAGAAAAAGCTTGAGATCCTTTTTTTC
TGCGCGTAATCTGCTGCTTGCAAACAAAAAAACCACCGCTACCAGCGGTGGTTTGTTTGCCGGATCAAGA
GCTACCAACTCTTTTTCCGAAGGTAACTGGCTTCAGCAGAGCGCAGATACCAAATACTGTTCTTCTAGTG
TAGCCGTAGTTAGGCCACCACTTCAAGAACTCTGTAGCACCGCCTACATACCTCGCTCTGCTAATCCTGT
TACCAGTGGCTGCTGCCAGTGGCGATAAGTCGTGTCTTACCGGGTTGGACTCAAGACGATAGTTACCGGA
TAAGGCGCAGCGGTCGGGCTGAACGGGGGGTTCGTGCACACAGCCCAGCTTGGAGCGAACGACCTACACC
GAACTGAGATACCTACAGCGTGAGCTATGAGAAAGCGCCACGCTTCCCGAAGGGAGAAAGGCGGACAGGT
ATCCGGTAAGCGGCAGGGTCGGAACAGGAGAGCGCACGAGGGAGCTTCCAGGGGGAAACGCCTGGTATCT
TTATAGTCCTGTCGGGTTTCGCCACCTCTGACTTGAGCGTCGATTTTTGTGATGCTCGTCAGGGGGGCGG
AGCCTATGGAAATTGATCGGGCACGTAAGAGGTTCCAACTTTCACCATAATGAAATAAGATCACTACCGG
GCGTATTTTTTGAGTTATCGAGATTTTCAGGAGCTAAGGAAGCTAAAATGGAGAAAAAAATCACTGGATA
TACCACCGTTGATATATCCCAATGGCATCGTAAAGAACATTTTGAGGCATTTCAGTCAGTTGCTCAATGT
ACCTATAACCAGACCGTTCAGCTGGATATTACGGCCTTTTTAAAGACCGTAAAGAAAAATAAGCACAAGT
TTTATCCGGCCTTTATTCACATTCTTGCCCGCCTGATGAATGCTCATCCGGAATTTCGTATGGCAATGAA
AGACGGTGAGCTGGTGATATGGGATAGTGTTCACCCTTGTTACACCGTTTTCCATGAGCAAACTGAAACG
TTTTCATCGCTCTGGAGTGAATACCACGACGATTTCCGGCAGTTTCTACACATATATTCGCAAGATGTGG
CGTGTTACGGTGAAAACCTGGCCTATTTCCCTAAAGGGTTTATTGAGAATATGTTTTTCGTTTCAGCCAA
TCCCTGGGTGAGTTTCACCAGTTTTGATTTAAACGTGGCCAATATGGACAACTTCTTCGCCCCCGTTTTC
ACCATGGGCAAATATTATACGCAAGGCGACAAGGTGCTGATGCCGCTGGCGATTCAGGTTCATCATGCCG
TTTGTGATGGCTTCCATGTCGGCAGAATGCTTAATGAATTACAACAGTACTGCGATGAGTGGCAGGGCGG
GGCGTAATTTGATATCGAGCTCGCTTGGACTCCTGTTGATAGATCCAGTAATGACCTCAGAACTCCATCT
GGATTTGTTCAGAACGCTCGGTTGCCGCCGGGCGTTTTTTATTGGT
